LOCUS       Exported 10904 bp ds-DNA circular SYN 12-MAY-2021
DEFINITION  Barcoded lentiviral vector to express SOX10 in mammalian cells under
            control of EF1a promoter. Barcoded for transcript detection in
            single cell RNA-seq..
ACCESSION   .
VERSION     .
KEYWORDS    EF1a_SOX10_P2A_Hygro_Barcode
SOURCE      synthetic DNA construct
  ORGANISM  synthetic DNA construct
REFERENCE   1 (bases 1 to 10904)
  AUTHORS   Parekh U, Wu Y, Zhao D, Worlikar A, Shah N, Zhang K, Mali P
  TITLE     Mapping Cellular Reprogramming via Pooled Overexpression Screens
            with Paired Fitness and Single-Cell RNA-Sequencing Readout.
  JOURNAL   Cell Syst. 2018 Nov 12. pii: S2405-4712(18)30433-2. doi:
            10.1016/j.cels.2018.10.008.
  PUBMED    30448000
REFERENCE   2 (bases 1 to 10904)
  AUTHORS   .
  TITLE     Direct Submission
  JOURNAL   Exported May 12, 2021 from SnapGene Server 1.1.58
            http://www.snapgene.com
FEATURES             Location/Qualifiers
     source          1..10904
                     /organism="synthetic DNA construct"
                     /mol_type="other DNA"
     primer_bind     complement(47..66)
                     /label=pRS-marker
                     /note="pRS vectors, use to sequence yeast selectable
                     marker"
     enhancer        238..617
                     /label=CMV enhancer
                     /note="human cytomegalovirus immediate early enhancer"
     promoter        619..817
                     /label=CMV promoter
                     /note="human cytomegalovirus (CMV) immediate early
                     promoter"
     primer_bind     772..792
                     /label=CMV-F
                     /note="Human CMV immediate early promoter, forward primer"
     LTR             835..1015
                     /label=5' LTR (truncated)
                     /note="truncated 5' long terminal repeat (LTR) from HIV-1"
     misc_feature    1062..1187
                     /label=HIV-1 Psi
                     /note="packaging signal of human immunodeficiency virus
                     type 1"
     misc_feature    1680..1913
                     /label=RRE
                     /note="The Rev response element (RRE) of HIV-1 allows for
                     Rev-dependent mRNA export from the nucleus to the
                     cytoplasm."
     CDS             2098..2142
                     /codon_start=1
                     /product="antigenic peptide corresponding to amino acids
                     655 to 669 of the HIV envelope protein gp41 (Lutje Hulsik
                     et al., 2013)"
                     /label=gp41 peptide
                     /note="recognized by the 2H10 single-chain llama nanobody"
                     /translation="KNEQELLELDKWASL"
     misc_feature    2440..2557
                     /label=cPPT/CTS
                     /note="central polypurine tract and central termination
                     sequence of HIV-1"
     promoter        2693..3871
                     /label=EF-1-alpha promoter
                     /note="strong constitutive promoter for human elongation
                     factor EF-1-alpha"
     intron          2924..3862
                     /label=EF-1-alpha intron A
                     /note="intron upstream of the start codon of human
                     EF-1-alpha"
     primer_bind     3819..3839
                     /label=EF1a-F
                     /note="Human elongation factor-1a promoter, forward primer"
     primer_bind     3888..3907
                     /label=T7
                     /note="T7 promoter, forward primer"
     promoter        3888..3906
                     /label=T7 promoter
                     /note="promoter for bacteriophage T7 RNA polymerase"
     regulatory      3964..3973
                     /regulatory_class="other"
                     /note="vertebrate consensus sequence for strong initiation
                     of translation (Kozak, 1987)"
     CDS             5377..5433
                     /codon_start=1
                     /product="2A peptide from porcine teschovirus-1
                     polyprotein"
                     /label=P2A
                     /note="Eukaryotic ribosomes fail to insert a peptide bond
                     between the Gly and Pro residues, yielding separate
                     polypeptides."
                     /translation="ATNFSLLKQAGDVEENPGP"
     CDS             5434..6459
                     /codon_start=1
                     /gene="aph(4)-Ia"
                     /product="aminoglycoside phosphotransferase from E. coli"
                     /label=HygR
                     /note="confers resistance to hygromycin"
                     /translation="MKKPELTATSVEKFLIEKFDSVSDLMQLSEGEESRAFSFDVGGRG
                     YVLRVNSCADGFYKDRYVYRHFASAALPIPEVLDIGEFSESLTYCISRRAQGVTLQDLP
                     ETELPAVLQPVAEAMDAIAAADLSQTSGFGPFGPQGIGQYTTWRDFICAIADPHVYHWQ
                     TVMDDTVSASVAQALDELMLWAEDCPEVRHLVHADFGSNNVLTDNGRITAVIDWSEAMF
                     GDSQYEVANIFFWRPWLACMEQQTRYFERRHPELAGSPRLRAYMLRIGLDQLYQSLVDG
                     NFDDAAWAQGRCDAIVRSGAGTVGRTQIARRSAAVWTDGCVEVLADSGNRRPSTRPRAK
                     E"
     protein_bind    6651..6684
                     /label=loxP
                     /bound_moiety="Cre recombinase"
                     /note="Cre-mediated recombination occurs in the 8-bp core
                     sequence (GCATACAT)."
     LTR             6709..6889
                     /label=5' LTR (truncated)
                     /note="truncated 5' long terminal repeat (LTR) from HIV-1"
     primer_bind     complement(6915..6932)
                     /label=BGH-rev
                     /note="Bovine growth hormone terminator, reverse primer.
                     Also called BGH reverse"
     polyA_signal    6921..7145
                     /label=bGH poly(A) signal
                     /note="bovine growth hormone polyadenylation signal"
     rep_origin      7191..7619
                     /direction=RIGHT
                     /label=f1 ori
                     /note="f1 bacteriophage origin of replication; arrow
                     indicates direction of (+) strand synthesis"
     primer_bind     complement(7278..7297)
                     /label=F1ori-R
                     /note="F1 origin, reverse primer"
     primer_bind     7488..7509
                     /label=F1ori-F
                     /note="F1 origin, forward primer"
     primer_bind     complement(7628..7648)
                     /label=pBABE 3'
                     /note="SV40 enhancer, reverse primer for pBABE vectors"
     promoter        7633..7962
                     /label=SV40 promoter
                     /note="SV40 enhancer and early promoter"
     rep_origin      7813..7948
                     /label=SV40 ori
                     /note="SV40 origin of replication"
     primer_bind     7875..7894
                     /label=SV40pro-F
                     /note="SV40 promoter/origin, forward primer"
     promoter        8010..8057
                     /label=EM7 promoter
                     /note="synthetic bacterial promoter "
     CDS             8076..8450
                     /codon_start=1
                     /gene="Sh ble from Streptoalloteichus hindustanus"
                     /product="antibiotic-binding protein"
                     /label=BleoR
                     /note="confers resistance to bleomycin, phleomycin, and
                     Zeocin(TM)"
                     /translation="MAKLTSAVPVLTARDVAGAVEFWTDRLGFSRDFVEDDFAGVVRDD
                     VTLFISAVQDQVVPDNTLAWVWVRGLDELYAEWSEVVSTNFRDASGPAMTEIGEQPWGR
                     EFALRDPAGNCVHFVAEEQD"
     polyA_signal    8580..8701
                     /label=SV40 poly(A) signal
                     /note="SV40 polyadenylation signal"
     primer_bind     complement(8617..8636)
                     /label=SV40pA-R
                     /note="SV40 polyA, reverse primer"
     primer_bind     8671..8690
                     /label=EBV-rev
                     /note="SV40 polyA terminator, reverse primer"
     primer_bind     complement(8750..8766)
                     /label=M13 rev
                     /note="common sequencing primer, one of multiple similar
                     variants"
     primer_bind     complement(8750..8766)
                     /label=M13 Reverse
                     /note="In lacZ gene. Also called M13-rev"
     primer_bind     complement(8763..8785)
                     /label=M13/pUC Reverse
                     /note="In lacZ gene"
     protein_bind    8774..8790
                     /label=lac operator
                     /bound_moiety="lac repressor encoded by lacI"
                     /note="The lac repressor binds to the lac operator to
                     inhibit transcription in E. coli. This inhibition can be
                     relieved by adding lactose or
                     isopropyl-beta-D-thiogalactopyranoside (IPTG)."
     promoter        complement(8798..8828)
                     /label=lac promoter
                     /note="promoter for the E. coli lac operon"
     protein_bind    8843..8864
                     /label=CAP binding site
                     /bound_moiety="E. coli catabolite activator protein"
                     /note="CAP binding activates transcription in the presence
                     of cAMP."
     primer_bind     complement(8981..8998)
                     /label=L4440
                     /note="L4440 vector, forward primer"
     rep_origin      complement(9152..9740)
                     /direction=LEFT
                     /label=ori
                     /note="high-copy-number ColE1/pMB1/pBR322/pUC origin of
                     replication"
     primer_bind     complement(9232..9251)
                     /label=pBR322ori-F
                     /note="pBR322 origin, forward primer"
     CDS             complement(9911..10771)
                     /codon_start=1
                     /gene="bla"
                     /product="beta-lactamase"
                     /label=AmpR
                     /note="confers resistance to ampicillin, carbenicillin, and
                     related antibiotics"
                     /translation="MSIQHFRVALIPFFAAFCLPVFAHPETLVKVKDAEDQLGARVGYI
                     ELDLNSGKILESFRPEERFPMMSTFKVLLCGAVLSRIDAGQEQLGRRIHYSQNDLVEYS
                     PVTEKHLTDGMTVRELCSAAITMSDNTAANLLLTTIGGPKELTAFLHNMGDHVTRLDRW
                     EPELNEAIPNDERDTTMPVAMATTLRKLLTGELLTLASRQQLIDWMEADKVAGPLLRSA
                     LPAGWFIADKSGAGERGSRGIIAALGPDGKPSRIVVIYTTGSQATMDERNRQIAEIGAS
                     LIKHW"
     primer_bind     10534..10553
                     /label=Amp-R
                     /note="Ampicillin resistance gene, reverse primer"
     promoter        complement(10772..10876)
                     /gene="bla"
                     /label=AmpR promoter
ORIGIN
        1 gtcgacggat cgggagatct cccgatcccc tatggtgcac tctcagtaca atctgctctg
       61 atgccgcata gttaagccag tatctgctcc ctgcttgtgt gttggaggtc gctgagtagt
      121 gcgcgagcaa aatttaagct acaacaaggc aaggcttgac cgacaattgc atgaagaatc
      181 tgcttagggt taggcgtttt gcgctgcttc gcgatgtacg ggccagatat acgcgttgac
      241 attgattatt gactagttat taatagtaat caattacggg gtcattagtt catagcccat
      301 atatggagtt ccgcgttaca taacttacgg taaatggccc gcctggctga ccgcccaacg
      361 acccccgccc attgacgtca ataatgacgt atgttcccat agtaacgcca atagggactt
      421 tccattgacg tcaatgggtg gagtatttac ggtaaactgc ccacttggca gtacatcaag
      481 tgtatcatat gccaagtacg ccccctattg acgtcaatga cggtaaatgg cccgcctggc
      541 attatgccca gtacatgacc ttatgggact ttcctacttg gcagtacatc tacgtattag
      601 tcatcgctat taccatggtg atgcggtttt ggcagtacat caatgggcgt ggatagcggt
      661 ttgactcacg gggatttcca agtctccacc ccattgacgt caatgggagt ttgttttggc
      721 accaaaatca acgggacttt ccaaaatgtc gtaacaactc cgccccattg acgcaaatgg
      781 gcggtaggcg tgtacggtgg gaggtctata taagcagcgc gttttgcctg tactgggtct
      841 ctctggttag accagatctg agcctgggag ctctctggct aactagggaa cccactgctt
      901 aagcctcaat aaagcttgcc ttgagtgctt caagtagtgt gtgcccgtct gttgtgtgac
      961 tctggtaact agagatccct cagacccttt tagtcagtgt ggaaaatctc tagcagtggc
     1021 gcccgaacag ggacttgaaa gcgaaaggga aaccagagga gctctctcga cgcaggactc
     1081 ggcttgctga agcgcgcacg gcaagaggcg aggggcggcg actggtgagt acgccaaaaa
     1141 ttttgactag cggaggctag aaggagagag atgggtgcga gagcgtcagt attaagcggg
     1201 ggagaattag atcgcgatgg gaaaaaattc ggttaaggcc agggggaaag aaaaaatata
     1261 aattaaaaca tatagtatgg gcaagcaggg agctagaacg attcgcagtt aatcctggcc
     1321 tgttagaaac atcagaaggc tgtagacaaa tactgggaca gctacaacca tcccttcaga
     1381 caggatcaga agaacttaga tcattatata atacagtagc aaccctctat tgtgtgcatc
     1441 aaaggataga gataaaagac accaaggaag ctttagacaa gatagaggaa gagcaaaaca
     1501 aaagtaagac caccgcacag caagcggccg ctgatcttca gacctggagg aggagatatg
     1561 agggacaatt ggagaagtga attatataaa tataaagtag taaaaattga accattagga
     1621 gtagcaccca ccaaggcaaa gagaagagtg gtgcagagag aaaaaagagc agtgggaata
     1681 ggagctttgt tccttgggtt cttgggagca gcaggaagca ctatgggcgc agcgtcaatg
     1741 acgctgacgg tacaggccag acaattattg tctggtatag tgcagcagca gaacaatttg
     1801 ctgagggcta ttgaggcgca acagcatctg ttgcaactca cagtctgggg catcaagcag
     1861 ctccaggcaa gaatcctggc tgtggaaaga tacctaaagg atcaacagct cctggggatt
     1921 tggggttgct ctggaaaact catttgcacc actgctgtgc cttggaatgc tagttggagt
     1981 aataaatctc tggaacagat ttggaatcac acgacctgga tggagtggga cagagaaatt
     2041 aacaattaca caagcttaat acactcctta attgaagaat cgcaaaacca gcaagaaaag
     2101 aatgaacaag aattattgga attagataaa tgggcaagtt tgtggaattg gtttaacata
     2161 acaaattggc tgtggtatat aaaattattc ataatgatag taggaggctt ggtaggttta
     2221 agaatagttt ttgctgtact ttctatagtg aatagagtta ggcagggata ttcaccatta
     2281 tcgtttcaga cccacctccc aaccccgagg ggacccgaca ggcccgaagg aatagaagaa
     2341 gaaggtggag agagagacag agacagatcc attcgattag tgaacggatc ggcactgcgt
     2401 gcgccaattc tgcagacaaa tggcagtatt catccacaat tttaaaagaa aaggggggat
     2461 tggggggtac agtgcagggg aaagaatagt agacataata gcaacagaca tacaaactaa
     2521 agaattacaa aaacaaatta caaaaattca aaattttcgg gtttattaca gggacagcag
     2581 agatccagtt tggttaatta atcgataagc tttgcaaaga tggataaagt tttaaacaga
     2641 gaggaatctt tgcagctaat ggaccttcta ggtcttgaaa ggagtgggaa ttggctccgg
     2701 tgcccgtcag tgggcagagc gcacatcgcc cacagtcccc gagaagttgg ggggaggggt
     2761 cggcaattga accggtgcct agagaaggtg gcgcggggta aactgggaaa gtgatgtcgt
     2821 gtactggctc cgcctttttc ccgagggtgg gggagaaccg tatataagtg cagtagtcgc
     2881 cgtgaacgtt ctttttcgca acgggtttgc cgccagaaca caggtaagtg ccgtgtgtgg
     2941 ttcccgcggg cctggcctct ttacgggtta tggcccttgc gtgccttgaa ttacttccac
     3001 ctggctgcag tacgtgattc ttgatcccga gcttcgggtt ggaagtgggt gggagagttc
     3061 gaggccttgc gcttaaggag ccccttcgcc tcgtgcttga gttgaggcct ggcctgggcg
     3121 ctggggccgc cgcgtgcgaa tctggtggca ccttcgcgcc tgtctcgctg ctttcgataa
     3181 gtctctagcc atttaaaatt tttgatgacc tgctgcgacg ctttttttct ggcaagatag
     3241 tcttgtaaat gcgggccaag atctgcacac tggtatttcg gtttttgggg ccgcgggcgg
     3301 cgacggggcc cgtgcgtccc agcgcacatg ttcggcgagg cggggcctgc gagcgcggcc
     3361 accgagaatc ggacgggggt agtctcaagc tggccggcct gctctggtgc ctggcctcgc
     3421 gccgccgtgt atcgccccgc cctgggcggc aaggctggcc cggtcggcac cagttgcgtg
     3481 agcggaaaga tggccgcttc ccggccctgc tgcagggagc tcaaaatgga ggacgcggcg
     3541 ctcgggagag cgggcgggtg agtcacccac acaaaggaaa agggcctttc cgtcctcagc
     3601 cgtcgcttca tgtgactcca cggagtaccg ggcgccgtcc aggcacctcg attagttctc
     3661 gagcttttgg agtacgtcgt ctttaggttg gggggagggg ttttatgcga tggagtttcc
     3721 ccacactgag tgggtggaga ctgaagttag gccagcttgg cacttgatgt aattctcctt
     3781 ggaatttgcc ctttttgagt ttggatcttg gttcattctc aagcctcaga cagtggttca
     3841 aagttttttt cttccatttc aggtgtcgtg aggaattagc ttggtactaa tacgactcac
     3901 tatagggaga cccaagctgg ctaggtaagc ttgatatcga attcctgcag cccgggggat
     3961 cccgccacca tggcggagga gcaggaccta tcggaggtgg agctgagccc cgtgggctcg
     4021 gaggagcccc gctgcctgtc cccggggagc gcgccctcgc tagggcccga cggcggcggc
     4081 ggcggatcgg gcctgcgagc cagcccgggg ccaggcgagc tgggcaaggt caagaaggag
     4141 cagcaggacg gcgaggcgga cgatgacaag ttccccgtgt gcatccgcga ggccgtcagc
     4201 caggtgctca gcggctacga ctggacgctg gtgcccatgc ccgtgcgcgt caacggcgcc
     4261 agcaaaagca agccgcacgt caagcggccc atgaacgcct tcatggtgtg ggctcaggca
     4321 gcgcgcagga agctcgcgga ccagtacccg cacctgcaca acgctgagct cagcaagacg
     4381 ctgggcaagc tctggaggct gctgaacgaa agtgacaagc gccccttcat cgaggaggct
     4441 gagcggctcc gtatgcagca caagaaagac cacccggact acaagtacca gcccaggcgg
     4501 cggaagaacg ggaaggccgc ccagggcgag gcggagtgcc ccggtgggga ggccgagcaa
     4561 ggtgggaccg ccgccatcca ggcccactac aagagcgccc acttggacca ccggcaccca
     4621 ggagagggct cccccatgtc agatgggaac cccgagcacc cctcaggcca gagccatggc
     4681 ccacccaccc ctccaaccac cccgaagaca gagctgcagt cgggcaaggc agacccgaag
     4741 cgggacgggc gctccatggg ggagggcggg aagcctcaca tcgacttcgg caacgtggac
     4801 attggtgaga tcagccacga ggtaatgtcc aacatggaga cctttgatgt ggctgagttg
     4861 gaccagtacc tgccgcccaa tgggcaccca ggccatgtga gcagctactc agcagccggc
     4921 tatgggctgg gcagtgccct ggccgtggcc agtggacact ccgcctggat ctccaagcca
     4981 ccaggcgtgg ctctgcccac ggtctcacca cctggtgtgg atgccaaagc ccaggtgaag
     5041 acagagaccg cggggcccca ggggccccca cactacaccg accagccatc cacctcacag
     5101 atcgcctaca cctccctcag cctgccccac tatggctcag ccttcccctc catctcccgc
     5161 ccccagtttg actactctga ccatcagccc tcaggaccct attatggcca ctcgggccag
     5221 gcctctggcc tctactcggc cttctcctat atggggccct cgcagcggcc cctctacacg
     5281 gccatctctg accccagccc ctcagggccc cagtcccaca gccccacaca ctgggagcag
     5341 ccagtatata cgacactgtc ccggcccgga tccggcgcaa caaacttctc tctgctgaaa
     5401 caagccggag atgtcgaaga gaatcctgga ccgatgaaaa agcctgaact caccgcgacg
     5461 tctgtcgaga agtttctgat cgaaaagttc gacagcgtct ccgacctgat gcagctctcg
     5521 gagggcgaag aatctcgtgc tttcagcttc gatgtaggag ggcgtggata tgtcctgcgg
     5581 gtaaatagct gcgccgatgg tttctacaaa gatcgttatg tttatcggca ctttgcatcg
     5641 gccgcgctcc cgattccgga agtgcttgac attggggaat tcagcgagag cctgacctat
     5701 tgcatctccc gccgtgcaca gggtgtcacg ttgcaagacc tgcctgaaac cgaactgccc
     5761 gctgttctgc agccggtcgc ggaggccatg gatgcgatcg ctgcggccga tcttagccag
     5821 acgagcgggt tcggcccatt cggaccgcaa ggaatcggtc aatacactac atggcgtgat
     5881 ttcatatgcg cgattgctga tccccatgtg tatcactggc aaactgtgat ggacgacacc
     5941 gtcagtgcgt ccgtcgcgca ggctctcgat gagctgatgc tttgggccga ggactgcccc
     6001 gaagtccggc acctcgtgca cgcggatttc ggctccaaca atgtcctgac ggacaatggc
     6061 cgcataacag cggtcattga ctggagcgag gcgatgttcg gggattccca atacgaggtc
     6121 gccaacatct tcttctggag gccgtggttg gcttgtatgg agcagcagac gcgctacttc
     6181 gagcggaggc atccggagct tgcaggatcg ccgcggctcc gggcgtatat gctccgcatt
     6241 ggtcttgacc aactctatca gagcttggtt gacggcaatt tcgatgatgc agcttgggcg
     6301 cagggtcgat gcgacgcaat cgtccgatcc ggagccggga ctgtcgggcg tacacaaatc
     6361 gcccgcagaa gcgcggccgt ctggaccgat ggctgtgtag aagtactcgc cgatagtgga
     6421 aaccgacgcc ccagcactcg tccgagggca aaggaataag ttagaactat ttcctggctg
     6481 ttacgcgaat caatcctcat atagcaacta ctgacgggct tgttaaacag tgaaccgccc
     6541 gccccacgac ccgcagcgcc cgaccgaaag gagcgcacga ccccatgcat cgaacaaaag
     6601 aaaagggggg actggaaggg ctaattcact cccaacgaag acaagatatc ataacttcgt
     6661 atagcataca ttatacgaag ttatcggcta gctggtccgg actgtactgg gtctctctgg
     6721 ttagaccaga tctgagcctg ggagctctct ggctaactag ggaacccact gcttaagcct
     6781 caataaagct tgccttgagt gcttcaagta gtgtgtgccc gtctgttgtg tgactctggt
     6841 aactagagat ccctcagacc cttttagtca gtgtggaaaa tctctagcag ggcccgttta
     6901 aacccgctga tcagcctcga ctgtgccttc tagttgccag ccatctgttg tttgcccctc
     6961 ccccgtgcct tccttgaccc tggaaggtgc cactcccact gtcctttcct aataaaatga
     7021 ggaaattgca tcgcattgtc tgagtaggtg tcattctatt ctggggggtg gggtggggca
     7081 ggacagcaag ggggaggatt gggaagacaa tagcaggcat gctggggatg cggtgggctc
     7141 tatggcttct gaggcggaaa gaaccagctg gggctctagg gggtatcccc nnnnnnnnnn
     7201 nnnnnnnnnn nnnnnnnnnn nnnnnnnnnn nnnnnnnnnn nnnnnnnnnn nnnnnnnnnn
     7261 nnnnnnnnnn nnnnnnnnnn nnnnnnnnnn nnnnnnnnnn nnnnnnnnnn nnnncnnnnn
     7321 nnnnnnnnnn nnnnnnnnnn nnnnnnnnnn nnnnnnnnnn nnnnnnnnnn nnnnnnnnnn
     7381 nnnnnnnnnn nnnnnnnnnn nnnnnnannn nnnnnnnnnn nnnnnnnnnn nnnnnnnnnn
     7441 nnnnnnnnnn nnnnnncctt tgacgttgga gtccacgttc tttaatagtg gactcttgtt
     7501 ccaaactgga acaacactca accctatctc ggtctattct tttgatttat aagggatttt
     7561 gccgatttcg gcctattggt taaaaaatga gctgatttaa caaaaattta acgcgaatta
     7621 attctgtgga atgtgtgtca gttagggtgt ggaaagtccc caggctcccc agcaggcaga
     7681 agtatgcaaa gcatgcatct caattagtca gcaaccaggt gtggaaagtc cccaggctcc
     7741 ccagcaggca gaagtatgca aagcatgcat ctcaattagt cagcaaccat agtcccgccc
     7801 ctaactccgc ccatcccgcc cctaactccg cccagttccg cccattctcc gccccatggc
     7861 tgactaattt tttttattta tgcagaggcc gaggccgcct ctgcctctga gctattccag
     7921 aagtagtgag gaggcttttt tggaggccta ggcttttgca aaaagctccc gggagcttgt
     7981 atatccattt tcggatctga tcagcacgtg ttgacaatta atcatcggca tagtatatcg
     8041 gcatagtata atacgacaag gtgaggaact aaaccatggc caagttgacc agtgccgttc
     8101 cggtgctcac cgcgcgcgac gtcgccggag cggtcgagtt ctggaccgac cggctcgggt
     8161 tctcccggga cttcgtggag gacgacttcg ccggtgtggt ccgggacgac gtgaccctgt
     8221 tcatcagcgc ggtccaggac caggtggtgc cggacaacac cctggcctgg gtgtgggtgc
     8281 gcggcctgga cgagctgtac gccgagtggt cggaggtcgt gtccacgaac ttccgggacg
     8341 cctccgggcc ggccatgacc gagatcggcg agcagccgtg ggggcgggag ttcgccctgc
     8401 gcgacccggc cggcaactgc gtgcacttcg tggccgagga gcaggactga cacgtgctac
     8461 gagatttcga ttccaccgcc gccttctatg aaaggttggg cttcggaatc gttttccggg
     8521 acgccggctg gatgatcctc cagcgcgggg atctcatgct ggagttcttc gcccacccca
     8581 acttgtttat tgcagcttat aatggttaca aataaagcaa tagcatcaca aatttcacaa
     8641 ataaagcatt tttttcactg cattctagtt gtggtttgtc caaactcatc aatgtatctt
     8701 atcatgtctg tataccgtcg acctctagct agagcttggc gtaatcatgg tcatagctgt
     8761 ttcctgtgtg aaattgttat ccgctcacaa ttccacacaa catacgagcc ggaagcataa
     8821 agtgtaaagc ctggggtgcc taatgagtga gctaactcac attaattgcg ttgcgctcac
     8881 tgcccgcttt ccagtcggga aacctgtcgt gccagctgca ttaatgaatc ggccaacgcg
     8941 cggggagagg cggtttgcgt attgggcgct cttccgcttc ctcgctcact gactcgctgc
     9001 gctcggtcgt tcggctgcgg cgagcggtat cagctcactc aaaggcggta atacggttat
     9061 ccacagaatc aggggataac gcaggaaaga acatgtgagc aaaaggccag caaaaggcca
     9121 ggaaccgtaa aaaggccgcg ttgctggcgt ttttccatag gctccgcccc cctgacgagc
     9181 atcacaaaaa tcgacgctca agtcagaggt ggcgaaaccc gacaggacta taaagatacc
     9241 aggcgtttcc ccctggaagc tccctcgtgc gctctcctgt tccgaccctg ccgcttaccg
     9301 gatacctgtc cgcctttctc ccttcgggaa gcgtggcgct ttctcatagc tcacgctgta
     9361 ggtatctcag ttcggtgtag gtcgttcgct ccaagctggg ctgtgtgcac gaaccccccg
     9421 ttcagcccga ccgctgcgcc ttatccggta actatcgtct tgagtccaac ccggtaagac
     9481 acgacttatc gccactggca gcagccactg gtaacaggat tagcagagcg aggtatgtag
     9541 gcggtgctac agagttcttg aagtggtggc ctaactacgg ctacactaga agaacagtat
     9601 ttggtatctg cgctctgctg aagccagtta ccttcggaaa aagagttggt agctcttgat
     9661 ccggcaaaca aaccaccgct ggtagcggtg gtttttttgt ttgcaagcag cagattacgc
     9721 gcagaaaaaa aggatctcaa gaagatcctt tgatcttttc tacggggtct gacgctcagt
     9781 ggaacgaaaa ctcacgttaa gggattttgg tcatgagatt atcaaaaagg atcttcacct
     9841 agatcctttt aaattaaaaa tgaagtttta aatcaatcta aagtatatat gagtaaactt
     9901 ggtctgacag ttaccaatgc ttaatcagtg aggcacctat ctcagcgatc tgtctatttc
     9961 gttcatccat agttgcctga ctccccgtcg tgtagataac tacgatacgg gagggcttac
    10021 catctggccc cagtgctgca atgataccgc gagacccacg ctcaccggct ccagatttat
    10081 cagcaataaa ccagccagcc ggaagggccg agcgcagaag tggtcctgca actttatccg
    10141 cctccatcca gtctattaat tgttgccggg aagctagagt aagtagttcg ccagttaata
    10201 gtttgcgcaa cgttgttgcc attgctacag gcatcgtggt gtcacgctcg tcgtttggta
    10261 tggcttcatt cagctccggt tcccaacgat caaggcgagt tacatgatcc cccatgttgt
    10321 gcaaaaaagc ggttagctcc ttcggtcctc cgatcgttgt cagaagtaag ttggccgcag
    10381 tgttatcact catggttatg gcagcactgc ataattctct tactgtcatg ccatccgtaa
    10441 gatgcttttc tgtgactggt gagtactcaa ccaagtcatt ctgagaatag tgtatgcggc
    10501 gaccgagttg ctcttgcccg gcgtcaatac gggataatac cgcgccacat agcagaactt
    10561 taaaagtgct catcattgga aaacgttctt cggggcgaaa actctcaagg atcttaccgc
    10621 tgttgagatc cagttcgatg taacccactc gtgcacccaa ctgatcttca gcatctttta
    10681 ctttcaccag cgtttctggg tgagcaaaaa caggaaggca aaatgccgca aaaaagggaa
    10741 taagggcgac acggaaatgt tgaatactca tactcttcct ttttcaatat tattgaagca
    10801 tttatcaggg ttattgtctc atgagcggat acatatttga atgtatttag aaaaataaac
    10861 aaataggggt tccgcgcaca tttccccgaa aagtgccacc tgac
//
