[The description below was written by a language model from this plasmid's Addgene catalogue record and the feature table of its GenBank file.]
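Description:
EF1a_SOX10_P2A_Hygro_Barcode is a lentiviral transfer plasmid of about 10.9 kb for constitutive expression of human SOX10 in mammalian cells; the parental backbone is not named in the record. In bacteria it is maintained through a high-copy ColE1/pUC-type origin and selected with ampicillin (AmpR). The backbone also carries an f1 origin and an SV40 promoter/EM7-driven BleoR cassette with an SV40 poly(A) signal, which lies outside the viral genome. A CMV enhancer/promoter fused to a truncated HIV-1 5' LTR drives production of the genomic RNA in packaging cells. The RNA includes the Psi packaging signal, the RRE for Rev-dependent nuclear export and the cPPT/CTS. A second truncated LTR, preceded by a loxP site and followed by a bGH poly(A) signal, closes the viral unit.

The payload is a single transcription unit under the human EF-1-alpha promoter with its intron A. After a T7 promoter and a Kozak consensus comes a region that is unannotated in the feature table but matches the position and roughly 1.4 kb size of the SOX10 coding sequence, inserted by Gibson assembly. It is linked through a P2A peptide to the hygromycin resistance gene, so SOX10 and HygR are translated from one mRNA as separate proteins and transduced cells can be selected with hygromycin. The barcode is not annotated either; the record says only that it allows the transcript to be detected in single-cell RNA-seq, which implies it lies in the transcribed region. The associated publication used such vectors in pooled overexpression screens of cellular reprogramming, with fitness and single-cell RNA-sequencing readouts.
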