Addgene plasmid #120479: EF1a_SOX10_P2A_Hygro_Barcode
Purpose: Barcoded lentiviral vector to express SOX10 in mammalian cells under control of EF1a promoter. Barcoded for transcript detection in single cell RNA-seq.
Depositing lab: Prashant Mali. Depositing organization: University of California, San Diego (UCSD). Publication: Mapping Cellular Reprogramming via Pooled Overexpression Screens with Paired Fitness and Single-Cell RNA-Sequencing Readout. Parekh U, Wu Y, Zhao D, Worlikar A, Shah N, Zhang K, Mali P. Cell Syst. 2018 Nov 12. pii: S2405-4712(18)30433-2. doi: 10.1016/j.cels.2018.10.008. PubMed 30448000.
Backbone
  Vector backbone: Unknown
  Backbone size w/o insert (bp): 9514
  Vector type: Lentiviral
  Selectable markers: Hygromycin
Growth in bacteria
  Bacterial resistance: Ampicillin, 100 μg/mL
  Growth temperature: 37°C
  Growth strain: Stbl3
  Copy number: High Copy
Gene/Insert
  Gene/Insert name: SOX10
  Species: H. sapiens (human)
  Insert size (bp): 1398
  Entrez Gene: SOX10 (a.k.a. DOM, PCWH, SOX-10, WS2E, WS4, WS4C)
  Promoter: EF1a
  Cloning method: Gibson Cloning
  Sequencing primers: 5′ 5'-ttctcaagcctcagacagtgg-3'
Terms and licenses: Academic/Nonprofit Terms; Industry Terms: Not Available to Industry
Depositor comments: 5' cloning site: BamHI (not destroyed), 3' cloning site: BamHI (not destroyed).
How to cite: EF1a_SOX10_P2A_Hygro_Barcode was a gift from Prashant Mali (Addgene plasmid # 120479 ; http://n2t.net/addgene:120479 ; RRID:Addgene_120479)
