>Addgene plasmid #120479 | EF1a_SOX10_P2A_Hygro_Barcode | depositor partial sequence | sequence record 228805 | SOX10 gene
ATGGCGGAGGAGCAGGACCTATCGGAGGTGGAGCTGAGCCCCGTGGGCTCGGAGGAGCCCCGCTGCCTGT
CCCCGGGGAGCGCGCCCTCGCTAGGGCCCGACGGCGGCGGCGGCGGATCGGGCCTGCGAGCCAGCCCGGG
GCCAGGCGAGCTGGGCAAGGTCAAGAAGGAGCAGCAGGACGGCGAGGCGGACGATGACAAGTTCCCCGTG
TGCATCCGCGAGGCCGTCAGCCAGGTGCTCAGCGGCTACGACTGGACGCTGGTGCCCATGCCCGTGCGCG
TCAACGGCGCCAGCAAAAGCAAGCCGCACGTCAAGCGGCCCATGAACGCCTTCATGGTGTGGGCTCAGGC
AGCGCGCAGGAAGCTCGCGGACCAGTACCCGCACCTGCACAACGCTGAGCTCAGCAAGACGCTGGGCAAG
CTCTGGAGGCTGCTGAACGAAAGTGACAAGCGCCCCTTCATCGAGGAGGCTGAGCGGCTCCGTATGCAGC
ACAAGAAAGACCACCCGGACTACAAGTACCAGCCCAGGCGGCGGAAGAACGGGAAGGCCGCCCAGGGCGA
GGCGGAGTGCCCCGGTGGGGAGGCCGAGCAAGGTGGGACCGCCGCCATCCAGGCCCACTACAAGAGCGCC
CACTTGGACCACCGGCACCCAGGAGAGGGCTCCCCCATGTCAGATGGGAACCCCGAGCACCCCTCAGGCC
AGAGCCATGGCCCACCCACCCCTCCAACCACCCCGAAGACAGAGCTGCAGTCGGGCAAGGCAGACCCGAA
GCGGGACGGGCGCTCCATGGGGGAGGGCGGGAAGCCTCACATCGACTTCGGCAACGTGGACATTGGTGAG
ATCAGCCACGAGGTAATGTCCAACATGGAGACCTTTGATGTGGCTGAGTTGGACCAGTACCTGCCGCCCA
ATGGGCACCCAGGCCATGTGAGCAGCTACTCAGCAGCCGGCTATGGGCTGGGCAGTGCCCTGGCCGTGGC
CAGTGGACACTCCGCCTGGATCTCCAAGCCACCAGGCGTGGCTCTGCCCACGGTCTCACCACCTGGTGTG
GATGCCAAAGCCCAGGTGAAGACAGAGACCGCGGGGCCCCAGGGGCCCCCACACTACACCGACCAGCCAT
CCACCTCACAGATCGCCTACACCTCCCTCAGCCTGCCCCACTATGGCTCAGCCTTCCCCTCCATCTCCCG
CCCCCAGTTTGACTACTCTGACCATCAGCCCTCAGGACCCTATTATGGCCACTCGGGCCAGGCCTCTGGC
CTCTACTCGGCCTTCTCCTATATGGGGCCCTCGCAGCGGCCCCTCTACACGGCCATCTCTGACCCCAGCC
CCTCAGGGCCCCAGTCCCACAGCCCCACACACTGGGAGCAGCCAGTATATACGACACTGTCCCGGCCC
