>Addgene plasmid #120479 | EF1a_SOX10_P2A_Hygro_Barcode | depositor partial sequence | sequence record 228806 | SOX10 barcode
AATCAATCCTCATATAGCAA
